Addgene plasmid #154847: pAAV.CMV.RGS4.C-HA
Purpose: Expresses murine RGS4 protein with HA-tag at C-terminus
Depositing lab: Kevin Park. Depositing organization: University of Miami. Publication: Thrombospondin-1 Mediates Axon Regeneration in Retinal Ganglion Cells. Bray ER, Yungher BJ, Levay K, Ribeiro M, Dvoryanchikov G, Ayupe AC, Thakor K, Marks V, Randolph M, Danzi MC, Schmidt TM, Chaudhari N, Lemmon VP, Hattar S, Park KK. Neuron. 2019 Aug 21;103(4):642-657.e7. doi: 10.1016/j.neuron.2019.05.044. Epub 2019 Jun 26. PubMed 31255486.
Backbone
  Vector backbone: Modified pAAV-MCS
  Backbone size w/o insert (bp): 4626
  Total vector size (bp): 5274
  Modifications to backbone: insertion of HA-tag
  Vector type: Mammalian Expression, AAV
Growth in bacteria
  Bacterial resistance: Ampicillin, 100 μg/mL
  Growth temperature: 37°C
  Growth strain: NEB Stable
  Copy number: High Copy
Gene/Insert
  Gene/Insert name: Regulator of G protein Signaling 4 (alt name: RGS4)
  Species: M. musculus (mouse)
  Insert size (bp): 645
  Entrez Gene: Rgs4 (a.k.a. AA004315, AA597169, ESTM48, ESTM50)
  Promoter: CMV
  Tag / fusion protein: HA-tag (C terminal on insert)
  Cloning method: Restriction Enzyme; 5′ cloning site HindIII (destroyed during cloning); 3′ cloning site HinfIII (destroyed during cloning)
  Sequencing primers: 5′ CGCAAATGGGCGGTAGGCGTG; 3′ GTGAAACCCCGTCTCTACCA
Terms and licenses: Academic/Nonprofit Terms; Industry Terms: Not Available to Industry
How to cite: pAAV.CMV.RGS4.C-HA was a gift from Kevin Park (Addgene plasmid # 154847 ; http://n2t.net/addgene:154847 ; RRID:Addgene_154847)
