[The description below was written by a language model from this plasmid's Addgene catalogue record and pLannotate feature annotations shown in this document.]
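Description:
pAAV.CMV.RGS4.C-HA is an adeno-associated virus transfer plasmid built on a modified pAAV-MCS backbone, about 5.3 kb in total, intended both for direct mammalian expression and for packaging into recombinant AAV. It is maintained in bacteria as a high-copy plasmid through a ColE1/pUC-type origin and selected with ampicillin via the β-lactamase gene. A filamentous phage (f1/M13) origin is also present in the backbone. A recombination-deficient propagation strain is listed, which is common for plasmids carrying repeat-prone ITRs.

The expression cassette lies between two AAV2 inverted terminal repeats, the cis elements needed for replication and encapsidation of the vector genome when rep, cap and helper functions are supplied in trans. Within the ITRs, the human CMV immediate early enhancer and promoter drive transcription through a truncated human β-globin intron, which generally improves mRNA processing and expression. This is followed by the mouse Rgs4 coding sequence and a human growth hormone polyadenylation signal. The automated annotation matches the insert to the rat RGS4 protein, reflecting close homology, but the catalogue record gives the species as mouse. The backbone was modified to add an HA epitope, fused in frame to the C-terminus of RGS4. The annotation detects it as a short fragment of a 3xHA feature, consistent with a single HA tag, allowing detection with anti-HA antibodies.

RGS4 is a regulator of G protein signaling that accelerates GTP hydrolysis by Gα subunits and so dampens G protein-coupled signaling. The construct serves for RGS4 overexpression, and the associated publication concerns axon regeneration in retinal ganglion cells. The depositor and sequencing-derived records differ by only a few nucleotides and show the same architecture.
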