Features (pLannotate 1.2.2; 19 found; start..end, strand, type, name):
      1..141     -  repeat_region  AAV2 ITR: inverted terminal repeat of adeno-associated virus serotype 2 inverted
    160..524     +  enhancer       CMV enhancer: human cytomegalovirus immediate early enhancer
    597..614     -  promoter       CMV promoter (fragment): human cytomegalovirus (CMV) immediate early promoter
    676..727     +  promoter       CMVd2 promoter: truncated human cytomegalovirus (CMV) immediate early promoter that yields moderately reduced expression relative to the full-length promoter
    876..903     +  intron         CMV intron (fragment): modified intron A from human cytomegalovirus (CMV)
    908..1254    +  intron         β-globin intron (fragment): internally truncated intron from human β-globin
   1258..1305    +  CDS            HBB (fragment): HBB_COLGU - Experimental evidence at transcript level: Swiss-Prot protein existence level 2. Involved in oxygen transport from the lung to the various peripheral tissues. From Colobus guereza (Mantled guereza) (Eastern black-and-white colobus monkey).
   1332..1360    +  misc_feature   MCS (fragment): pUC18/19 multiple cloning site
   1366..1980    +  CDS            Rgs4: RGS4_RAT - Experimental evidence at protein level: Swiss-Prot protein existence level 1. Inhibits signal transduction by increasing the GTPase activity of G protein alpha subunits thereby driving them into their inactive GDP-bound form. Activity on G(z)-alpha is inhibited by phosphorylation of the G-protein. Activity on G(z)-alpha and G(i)- alpha-1 is inhibited by palmitoylation of the G-protein. From Rattus norvegicus (Rat).
   1984..2012    +  CDS            3xHA (fragment): three tandem HA epitope tags
   2021..2497    +  polyA_signal   hGH poly(A) signal: human growth hormone polyadenylation signal
   2537..2677    +  repeat_region  AAV2 ITR: inverted terminal repeat of adeno-associated virus serotype 2 inverted
   2682..2733    -  misc_feature   bom (fragment): basis of mobility region from pBR322
   2752..3132    +  rep_origin     M13 ori (sequence partly withheld): M13 bacteriophage origin of replication; arrow indicates direction of (+) strand synthesis
   3208..3257    -  misc_feature   bom (fragment): basis of mobility region from pBR322
   3359..3394    -  CDS            rop (fragment): Rop protein, which maintains plasmids at low copy number; rop
   3489..3593    +  promoter       AmpR promoter: bla
   3594..4454    +  CDS            AmpR: β-lactamase; bla; confers resistance to ampicillin, carbenicillin, and related antibiotics
   4625..5213    +  rep_origin     ori: high-copy-number ColE1/pMB1/pBR322/pUC origin of replication
>Addgene plasmid #154847 | pAAV.CMV.RGS4.C-HA | depositor full sequence | sequence record 300354 | Full assembled plasmid sequence
CCTGCAGGCAGCTGCGCGCTCGCTCGCTCACTGAGGCCGCCCGGGCAAAGCCCGGGCGTCGGGCGACCTT
TGGTCGCCCGGCCTCAGTGAGCGAGCGAGCGCGCAGAGAGGGAGTGGCCAACTCCATCACTAGGGGTTCC
TGCGGCCGCACGCGTGGAGCTAGTTATTAATAGTAATCAATTACGGGGTCATTAGTTCATAGCCCATATA
TGGAGTTCCGCGTTACATAACTTACGGTAAATGGCCCGCCTGGCTGACCGCCCAACGACCCCCGCCCATT
GACGTCAATAATGACGTATGTTCCCATAGTAACGTCAATAGGGACTTTCCATTGACGTCAATGGGTGGAG
TATTTACGGTAAACTGCCCACTTGGCAGTACATCAAGTGTATCATATGCCAAGTACGCCCCCTATTGACG
TCAATGACGGTAAATGGCCCGCCTGGCATTATGCCCAGTACATGACCTTATGGGACTTTCCTACTTGGCA
GTACATCTACGTATTAGTCATCGCTATTACCATGGTGATGCGGTTTTGGCAGTACATCAATGGGCGTGGA
TAGCGGTTTGACTCACGGGGATTTCCAAGTCTCCACCCCATTGACGTCAATGGGAGTTTGTTTTGCACCA
AAATCAACGGGACTTTCCAAAATGTCGTAACAACTCCGCCCCATTGACGCAAATGGGCGGTAGGCGTGTA
CGGTGGGAGGTCTATATAAGCAGAGCTCGTTTAGTGAACCGTCAGATCGCCTGGAGACGCCATCCACGCT
GTTTTGACCTCCATAGAAGACACCGGGACCGATCCAGCCTCCGCGGATTCGAATCCCGGCCGGGAACGGT
GCATTGGAACGCGGATTCCCCGTGCCAAGAGTGACGTAAGTACCGCCTATAGAGTCTATAGGCCCACAAA
AAATGCTTTCTTCTTTTAATATACTTTTTTGTTTATCTTATTTCTAATACTTTCCCTAATCTCTTTCTTT
CAGGGCAATAATGATACAATGTATCATGCCTCTTTGCACCATTCTAAAGAATAACAGTGATAATTTCTGG
GTTAAGGCAATAGCAATATTTCTGCATATAAATATTTCTGCATATAAATTGTAACTGATGTAAGAGGTTT
CATATTGCTAATAGCAGCTACAATCCAGCTACCATTCTGCTTTTATTTTATGGTTGGGATAAGGCTGGAT
TATTCTGAGTCCAAGCTAGGCCCTTTTGCTAATCATGTTCATACCTCTTATCTTCCTCCCACAGCTCCTG
GGCAACGTGCTGGTCTGTGTGCTGGCCCATCACTTTGGCAAAGAATTGGGATTCGAACATCGATTGAATT
CCCCGGGGATCCTCTAGAGTCGACCTGCAGAAGCTATGTGCAAAGGACTTGCAGGTCTGCCGGCTTCCTG
CCTGAGGAGTGCAAAGGACATGAAACATCGGCTGGGGTTCCTGCTGCAGAAGTCAGATTCCTGCGAACAC
AGTTCTTCACACAGCAAGAAGGACAAAGTAGTAACTTGCCAGAGGGTAAGCCAAGAAGAAGTCAAGAAAT
GGGCTGAATCGTTGGAAAACCTGATTCACCATGAATGTGGACTGGCAGCTTTCAAAGCTTTCCTGAAGTC
GGAATACAGCGAGGAGAACATTGACTTCTGGATCAGCTGTGAGGAGTACAAGAAGATCAAGTCACCTTCT
AAACTAAGTCCCAAAGCCAAGAAGATCTACAACGAGTTCATCTCAGTGCAAGCAACAAAAGAGGTGAACC
TGGACTCTTGCACCAGAGAGGAGACAAGCCGGAACATGTTACAGCCCACAATAACCTGTTTTGATGAAGC
CCAGAAGAAGATTTTCAACCTGATGGAAAAGGATTCCTACCGCCGCTTCCTCAAGTCTCGATTCTATCTT
GACCTGACCAATCCTTCCAGCTGCGGGGCAGAGAAGCAGAAAGGAGCCAAGAGTTCTGCAGACTGCACTT
CCCTGGTCTCCCAGTGTGCAGCTTACCCATACGATGTTCCAGATTACGCTTAGGATCTACGGGTGGCATC
CCTGTGACCCCTCCCCAGTGCCTCTCCTGGCCCTGGAAGTTGCCACTCCAGTGCCCACCAGCCTTGTCCT
AATAAAATTAAGTTGCATCATTTTGTCTGACTAGGTGTCCTTCTATAATATTATGGGGTGGAGGGGGGTG
GTATGGAGCAAGGGGCAAGTTGGGAAGACAACCTGTAGGGCCTGCGGGGTCTATTGGGAACCAAGCTGGA
GTGCAGTGGCACAATCTTGGCTCACTGCAATCTCCGCCTCCTGGGTTCAAGCGATTCTCCTGCCTCAGCC
TCCCGAGTTGTTGGGATTCCAGGCATGCATGACCAGGCTCAGCTAATTTTTGTTTTTTTGGTAGAGACGG
GGTTTCACCATATTGGCCAGGCTGGTCTCCAACTCCTAATCTCAGGTGATCTACCCACCTTGGCCTCCCA
AATTGCTGGGATTACAGGCGTGAACCACTGCTCCCTTCCCTGTCCTTCTGATTTTGTAGGTAACCACGTG
CGGACCGAGCGGCCGCAGGAACCCCTAGTGATGGAGTTGGCCACTCCCTCTCTGCGCGCTCGCTCGCTCA
CTGAGGCCGGGCGACCAAAGGTCGCCCGACGCCCGGGCTTTGCCCGGGCGGCCTCAGTGAGCGAGCGAGC
GCGCAGCTGCCTGCAGGGGCGCCTGATGCGGTATTTTCTCCTTACGCATCTGTGCGGTATTTCACACCGC
ATA
[142 nt withheld, positions 2734-2875]
C
[141 nt withheld, positions 2877-3017]
CCTTTGACGTTGGAGTCCACGTTCTTT
[37 nt withheld, positions 3045-3081]
ACCCTATCTCGGGCTATTCTTTTGATTTATAAGGGATTTTGCCGATTTCGGCCTATTGGTTAAAAAATGA
GCTGATTTAACAAAAATTTAACGCGAATTTTAACAAAATATTAACGTTTACAATTTTATGGTGCACTCTC
AGTACAATCTGCTCTGATGCCGCATAGTTAAGCCAGCCCCGACACCCGCCAACACCCGCTGACGCGCCCT
GACGGGCTTGTCTGCTCCCGGCATCCGCTTACAGACAAGCTGTGACCGTCTCCGGGAGCTGCATGTGTCA
GAGGTTTTCACCGTCATCACCGAAACGCGCGAGACGAAAGGGCCTCGTGATACGCCTATTTTTATAGGTT
AATGTCATGATAATAATGGTTTCTTAGACGTCAGGTGGCACTTTTCGGGGAAATGTGCGCGGAACCCCTA
TTTGTTTATTTTTCTAAATACATTCAAATATGTATCCGCTCATGAGACAATAACCCTGATAAATGCTTCA
ATAATATTGAAAAAGGAAGAGTATGAGTATTCAACATTTCCGTGTCGCCCTTATTCCCTTTTTTGCGGCA
TTTTGCCTTCCTGTTTTTGCTCACCCAGAAACGCTGGTGAAAGTAAAAGATGCTGAAGATCAGTTGGGTG
CACGAGTGGGTTACATCGAACTGGATCTCAACAGCGGTAAGATCCTTGAGAGTTTTCGCCCCGAAGAACG
TTTTCCAATGATGAGCACTTTTAAAGTTCTGCTATGTGGCGCGGTATTATCCCGTATTGACGCCGGGCAA
GAGCAACTCGGTCGCCGCATACACTATTCTCAGAATGACTTGGTTGAGTACTCACCAGTCACAGAAAAGC
ATCTTACGGATGGCATGACAGTAAGAGAATTATGCAGTGCTGCCATAACCATGAGTGATAACACTGCGGC
CAACTTACTTCTGACAACGATCGGAGGACCGAAGGAGCTAACCGCTTTTTTGCACAACATGGGGGATCAT
GTAACTCGCCTTGATCGTTGGGAACCGGAGCTGAATGAAGCCATACCAAACGACGAGCGTGACACCACGA
TGCCTGTAGCAATGGCAACAACGTTGCGCAAACTATTAACTGGCGAACTACTTACTCTAGCTTCCCGGCA
ACAATTAATAGACTGGATGGAGGCGGATAAAGTTGCAGGACCACTTCTGCGCTCGGCCCTTCCGGCTGGC
TGGTTTATTGCTGATAAATCTGGAGCCGGTGAGCGTGGGTCTCGCGGTATCATTGCAGCACTGGGGCCAG
ATGGTAAGCCCTCCCGTATCGTAGTTATCTACACGACGGGGAGTCAGGCAACTATGGATGAACGAAATAG
ACAGATCGCTGAGATAGGTGCCTCACTGATTAAGCATTGGTAACTGTCAGACCAAGTTTACTCATATATA
CTTTAGATTGATTTAAAACTTCATTTTTAATTTAAAAGGATCTAGGTGAAGATCCTTTTTGATAATCTCA
TGACCAAAATCCCTTAACGTGAGTTTTCGTTCCACTGAGCGTCAGACCCCGTAGAAAAGATCAAAGGATC
TTCTTGAGATCCTTTTTTTCTGCGCGTAATCTGCTGCTTGCAAACAAAAAAACCACCGCTACCAGCGGTG
GTTTGTTTGCCGGATCAAGAGCTACCAACTCTTTTTCCGAAGGTAACTGGCTTCAGCAGAGCGCAGATAC
CAAATACTGTCCTTCTAGTGTAGCCGTAGTTAGGCCACCACTTCAAGAACTCTGTAGCACCGCCTACATA
CCTCGCTCTGCTAATCCTGTTACCAGTGGCTGCTGCCAGTGGCGATAAGTCGTGTCTTACCGGGTTGGAC
TCAAGACGATAGTTACCGGATAAGGCGCAGCGGTCGGGCTGAACGGGGGGTTCGTGCACACAGCCCAGCT
TGGAGCGAACGACCTACACCGAACTGAGATACCTACAGCGTGAGCTATGAGAAAGCGCCACGCTTCCCGA
AGGGAGAAAGGCGGACAGGTATCCGGTAAGCGGCAGGGTCGGAACAGGAGAGCGCACGAGGGAGCTTCCA
GGGGGAAACGCCTGGTATCTTTATAGTCCTGTCGGGTTTCGCCACCTCTGACTTGAGCGTCGATTTTTGT
GATGCTCGTCAGGGGGGCGGAGCCTATGGAAAAACGCCAGCAACGCGGCCTTTTTACGGTTCCTGGCCTT
TTGCTGGCCTTTTGCTCACATGT
