Features (pLannotate 1.2.2; 18 found; start..end, strand, type, name):
    279..482     +  promoter       CMV promoter: human cytomegalovirus (CMV) immediate early promoter
    631..658     +  intron         CMV intron (fragment): modified intron A from human cytomegalovirus (CMV)
    663..1009    +  intron         β-globin intron (fragment): internally truncated intron from human β-globin
   1013..1060    +  CDS            HBB (fragment): HBB_COLGU - Experimental evidence at transcript level: Swiss-Prot protein existence level 2. Involved in oxygen transport from the lung to the various peripheral tissues. From Colobus guereza (Mantled guereza) (Eastern black-and-white colobus monkey).
   1087..1115    +  misc_feature   MCS (fragment): pUC18/19 multiple cloning site
   1121..1735    +  CDS            Rgs4: RGS4_RAT - Experimental evidence at protein level: Swiss-Prot protein existence level 1. Inhibits signal transduction by increasing the GTPase activity of G protein alpha subunits thereby driving them into their inactive GDP-bound form. Activity on G(z)-alpha is inhibited by phosphorylation of the G-protein. Activity on G(z)-alpha and G(i)- alpha-1 is inhibited by palmitoylation of the G-protein. From Rattus norvegicus (Rat).
   1739..1767    +  CDS            3xHA (fragment): three tandem HA epitope tags
   1776..2252    +  polyA_signal   hGH poly(A) signal: human growth hormone polyadenylation signal
   2292..2432    +  repeat_region  AAV2 ITR: inverted terminal repeat of adeno-associated virus serotype 2 inverted
   2437..2488    -  misc_feature   bom (fragment): basis of mobility region from pBR322
   2507..2962    +  rep_origin     f1 ori (sequence partly withheld): f1 bacteriophage origin of replication; arrow indicates direction of (+) strand synthesis
   2963..3012    -  misc_feature   bom (fragment): basis of mobility region from pBR322
   3114..3149    -  CDS            rop (fragment): Rop protein, which maintains plasmids at low copy number; rop
   3244..3348    +  promoter       AmpR promoter: bla
   3349..4209    +  CDS            AmpR: β-lactamase; bla; confers resistance to ampicillin, carbenicillin, and related antibiotics
   4380..4968    +  rep_origin     ori: high-copy-number ColE1/pMB1/pBR322/pUC origin of replication
   5030..5170    -  repeat_region  AAV2 ITR: inverted terminal repeat of adeno-associated virus serotype 2 inverted
   5246..278     +  enhancer       CMV enhancer (across the origin): human cytomegalovirus immediate early enhancer
>Addgene plasmid #154847 | pAAV.CMV.RGS4.C-HA | addgene full sequence | sequence record 309119 | Addgene NGS Result
CGCCTGGCTGACCGCCCAACGACCCCCGCCCATTGACGTCAATAATGACGTATGTTCCCATAGTAACGCC
AATAGGGACTTTCCATTGACGTCAATGGGTGGAGTATTTACGGTAAACTGCCCACTTGGCAGTACATCAA
GTGTATCATATGCCAAGTACGCCCCCTATTGACGTCAATGACGGTAAATGGCCCGCCTGGCATTATGCCC
AGTACATGACCTTATGGGACTTTCCTACTTGGCAGTACATCTACGTATTAGTCATCGCTATTACCATGGT
GATGCGGTTTTGGCAGTACATCAATGGGCGTGGATAGCGGTTTGACTCACGGGGATTTCCAAGTCTCCAC
CCCATTGACGTCAATGGGAGTTTGTTTTGGCACCAAAATCAACGGGACTTTCCAAAATGTCGTAACAACT
CCGCCCCATTGACGCAAATGGGCGGTAGGCGTGTACGGTGGGAGGTCTATATAAGCAGAGCTCGTTTAGT
GAACCGTCAGATCGCCTGGAGACGCCATCCACGCTGTTTTGACCTCCATAGAAGACACCGGGACCGATCC
AGCCTCCGCGGATTCGAATCCCGGCCGGGAACGGTGCATTGGAACGCGGATTCCCCGTGCCAAGAGTGAC
GTAAGTACCGCCTATAGAGTCTATAGGCCCACAAAAAATGCTTTCTTCTTTTAATATACTTTTTTGTTTA
TCTTATTTCTAATACTTTCCCTAATCTCTTTCTTTCAGGGCAATAATGATACAATGTATCATGCCTCTTT
GCACCATTCTAAAGAATAACAGTGATAATTTCTGGGTTAAGGCAATAGCAATATTTCTGCATATAAATAT
TTCTGCATATAAATTGTAACTGATGTAAGAGGTTTCATATTGCTAATAGCAGCTACAATCCAGCTACCAT
TCTGCTTTTATTTTATGGTTGGGATAAGGCTGGATTATTCTGAGTCCAAGCTAGGCCCTTTTGCTAATCA
TGTTCATACCTCTTATCTTCCTCCCACAGCTCCTGGGCAACGTGCTGGTCTGTGTGCTGGCCCATCACTT
TGGCAAAGAATTGGGATTCGAACATCGATTGAATTCCCCGGGGATCCTCTAGAGTCGACCTGCAGAAGCT
ATGTGCAAAGGACTTGCAGGTCTGCCGGCTTCCTGCCTGAGGAGTGCAAAGGACATGAAACATCGGCTGG
GGTTCCTGCTGCAGAAGTCAGATTCCTGCGAACACAGTTCTTCACACAGCAAGAAGGACAAAGTAGTAAC
TTGCCAGAGGGTAAGCCAAGAAGAAGTCAAGAAATGGGCTGAATCGTTGGAAAACCTGATTCACCATGAA
TGTGGACTGGCAGCTTTCAAAGCTTTCCTGAAGTCGGAATACAGCGAGGAGAACATTGACTTCTGGATCA
GCTGTGAGGAGTACAAGAAGATCAAGTCACCTTCTAAACTAAGTCCCAAAGCCAAGAAGATCTACAACGA
GTTCATCTCAGTGCAAGCAACAAAAGAGGTGAACCTGGACTCTTGCACCAGAGAGGAGACAAGCCGGAAC
ATGTTACAGCCCACAATAACCTGTTTTGATGAAGCCCAGAAGAAGATTTTCAACCTGATGGAAAAGGATT
CCTACCGCCGCTTCCTCAAGTCTCGATTCTATCTTGACCTGACCAATCCTTCCAGCTGCGGGGCAGAGAA
GCAGAAAGGAGCCAAGAGTTCTGCAGACTGCACTTCCCTGGTCTCCCAGTGTGCAGCTTACCCATACGAT
GTTCCAGATTACGCTTAGGATCTACGGGTGGCATCCCTGTGACCCCTCCCCAGTGCCTCTCCTGGCCCTG
GAAGTTGCCACTCCAGTGCCCACCAGCCTTGTCCTAATAAAATTAAGTTGCATCATTTTGTCTGACTAGG
TGTCCTTCTATAATATTATGGGGTGGAGGGGGGTGGTATGGAGCAAGGGGCAAGTTGGGAAGACAACCTG
TAGGGCCTGCGGGGTCTATTGGGAACCAAGCTGGAGTGCAGTGGCACAATCTTGGCTCACTGCAATCTCC
GCCTCCTGGGTTCAAGCGATTCTCCTGCCTCAGCCTCCCGAGTTGTTGGGATTCCAGGCATGCATGACCA
GGCTCAGCTAATTTTTGTTTTTTTGGTAGAGACGGGGTTTCACCATATTGGCCAGGCTGGTCTCCAACTC
CTAATCTCAGGTGATCTACCCACCTTGGCCTCCCAAATTGCTGGGATTACAGGCGTGAACCACTGCTCCC
TTCCCTGTCCTTCTGATTTTGTAGGTAACCACGTGCGGACCGAGCGGCCGCAGGAACCCCTAGTGATGGA
GTTGGCCACTCCCTCTCTGCGCGCTCGCTCGCTCACTGAGGCCGGGCGACCAAAGGTCGCCCGACGCCCG
GGCTTTGCCCGGGCGGCCTCAGTGAGCGAGCGAGCGCGCAGCTGCCTGCAGGGGCGCCTGATGCGGTATT
TTCTCCTTACGCATCTGTGCGGTATTTCACACCGCATA
[95 nt withheld, positions 2489-2583]
T
[46 nt withheld, positions 2585-2630]
C
[141 nt withheld, positions 2632-2772]
CCTTTGACGTTGGAGTCCACGTTCTTT
[37 nt withheld, positions 2800-2836]
ACTCTATCTCGGGCTATTCTTTTGATTTATAAGGGATTTTGCCGATTTCGGTCTATTGGTTAAAAAATGA
GCTGATTTAACAAAAATTTAACGCGAATTTTAACAAAATATTAACGTTTACAATTTTATGGTGCACTCTC
AGTACAATCTGCTCTGATGCCGCATAGTTAAGCCAGCCCCGACACCCGCCAACACCCGCTGACGCGCCCT
GACGGGCTTGTCTGCTCCCGGCATCCGCTTACAGACAAGCTGTGACCGTCTCCGGGAGCTGCATGTGTCA
GAGGTTTTCACCGTCATCACCGAAACGCGCGAGACGAAAGGGCCTCGTGATACGCCTATTTTTATAGGTT
AATGTCATGATAATAATGGTTTCTTAGACGTCAGGTGGCACTTTTCGGGGAAATGTGCGCGGAACCCCTA
TTTGTTTATTTTTCTAAATACATTCAAATATGTATCCGCTCATGAGACAATAACCCTGATAAATGCTTCA
ATAATATTGAAAAAGGAAGAGTATGAGTATTCAACATTTCCGTGTCGCCCTTATTCCCTTTTTTGCGGCA
TTTTGCCTTCCTGTTTTTGCTCACCCAGAAACGCTGGTGAAAGTAAAAGATGCTGAAGATCAGTTGGGTG
CACGAGTGGGTTACATCGAACTGGATCTCAACAGCGGTAAGATCCTTGAGAGTTTTCGCCCCGAAGAACG
TTTTCCAATGATGAGCACTTTTAAAGTTCTGCTATGTGGCGCGGTATTATCCCGTATTGACGCCGGGCAA
GAGCAACTCGGTCGCCGCATACACTATTCTCAGAATGACTTGGTTGAGTACTCACCAGTCACAGAAAAGC
ATCTTACGGATGGCATGACAGTAAGAGAATTATGCAGTGCTGCCATAACCATGAGTGATAACACTGCGGC
CAACTTACTTCTGACAACGATCGGAGGACCGAAGGAGCTAACCGCTTTTTTGCACAACATGGGGGATCAT
GTAACTCGCCTTGATCGTTGGGAACCGGAGCTGAATGAAGCCATACCAAACGACGAGCGTGACACCACGA
TGCCTGTAGCAATGGCAACAACGTTGCGCAAACTATTAACTGGCGAACTACTTACTCTAGCTTCCCGGCA
ACAATTAATAGACTGGATGGAGGCGGATAAAGTTGCAGGACCACTTCTGCGCTCGGCCCTTCCGGCTGGC
TGGTTTATTGCTGATAAATCTGGAGCCGGTGAGCGTGGGTCTCGCGGTATCATTGCAGCACTGGGGCCAG
ATGGTAAGCCCTCCCGTATCGTAGTTATCTACACGACGGGGAGTCAGGCAACTATGGATGAACGAAATAG
ACAGATCGCTGAGATAGGTGCCTCACTGATTAAGCATTGGTAACTGTCAGACCAAGTTTACTCATATATA
CTTTAGATTGATTTAAAACTTCATTTTTAATTTAAAAGGATCTAGGTGAAGATCCTTTTTGATAATCTCA
TGACCAAAATCCCTTAACGTGAGTTTTCGTTCCACTGAGCGTCAGACCCCGTAGAAAAGATCAAAGGATC
TTCTTGAGATCCTTTTTTTCTGCGCGTAATCTGCTGCTTGCAAACAAAAAAACCACCGCTACCAGCGGTG
GTTTGTTTGCCGGATCAAGAGCTACCAACTCTTTTTCCGAAGGTAACTGGCTTCAGCAGAGCGCAGATAC
CAAATACTGTTCTTCTAGTGTAGCCGTAGTTAGGCCACCACTTCAAGAACTCTGTAGCACCGCCTACATA
CCTCGCTCTGCTAATCCTGTTACCAGTGGCTGCTGCCAGTGGCGATAAGTCGTGTCTTACCGGGTTGGAC
TCAAGACGATAGTTACCGGATAAGGCGCAGCGGTCGGGCTGAACGGGGGGTTCGTGCACACAGCCCAGCT
TGGAGCGAACGACCTACACCGAACTGAGATACCTACAGCGTGAGCTATGAGAAAGCGCCACGCTTCCCGA
AGGGAGAAAGGCGGACAGGTATCCGGTAAGCGGCAGGGTCGGAACAGGAGAGCGCACGAGGGAGCTTCCA
GGGGGAAACGCCTGGTATCTTTATAGTCCTGTCGGGTTTCGCCACCTCTGACTTGAGCGTCGATTTTTGT
GATGCTCGTCAGGGGGGCGGAGCCTATGGAAAAACGCCAGCAACGCGGCCTTTTTACGGTTCCTGGCCTT
TTGCTGGCCTTTTGCTCACATGTCCTGCAGGCAGCTGCGCGCTCGCTCGCTCACTGAGGCCGCCCGGGCA
AAGCCCGGGCGTCGGGCGACCTTTGGTCGCCCGGCCTCAGTGAGCGAGCGAGCGCGCAGAGAGGGAGTGG
CCAACTCCATCACTAGGGGTTCCTGCGGCCGCACGCGTCTAGTTATTAATAGTAATCAATTACGGGGTCA
TTAGTTCATAGCCCATATATGGAGTTCCGCGTTACATAACTTACGGTAAATGGCC
